Addgene plasmid #149257: pGBW-m4046848
Purpose: Bacterial expression plasmid for SARS-CoV-2 nsp2
Depositing lab: Ginkgo Bioworks & Benjie Chen. Depositing organization: Ginkgo Bioworks.
Backbone
  Vector backbone: ori-013 - marker | cmR
  Backbone size w/o insert (bp): 1462
  Vector type: Bacterial Expression
Growth in bacteria
  Bacterial resistance: Chloramphenicol, 25 μg/mL
  Growth temperature: 30°C
  Growth strain: DH5alpha
  Copy number: High Copy
Gene/Insert
  Gene/Insert name: SARS-CoV-2 nsp2
  Species: Escherichia coli str. K-12 substr. MG1655; Severe acute respiratory syndrome coronavirus 2
  Insert size (bp): 1907
  Mutation: wt
  Entrez Gene: ORF1ab (a.k.a. GU280_gp01)
  Promoter: Promoter | pT7 ; Operator | lacO ; RBS | T7_rbs ; Start Codon | ATG
  Tag / fusion protein: Cleavable TEV;StrepII (C terminal on backbone)
  Cloning method: Unknown
Resource information
  A portion of this plasmid was derived from a plasmid made by: GinkgoBioworks
Depositor comments: NCBI Reference Sequence: YP_009725298.1
How to cite: pGBW-m4046848 was a gift from Ginkgo Bioworks & Benjie Chen (Addgene plasmid # 149257 ; http://n2t.net/addgene:149257 ; RRID:Addgene_149257)
