[The description below was written by a language model from this plasmid's Addgene catalogue record and pLannotate feature annotations shown in this document.]
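Description:
pGBW-m4046848 is a compact, high-copy bacterial expression plasmid of about 3.65 kb built to produce the SARS-CoV-2 non-structural protein 2 (nsp2) in E. coli. The minimal synthetic backbone consists essentially of a ColE1/pUC-type origin of replication and a chloramphenicol acetyltransferase (cat) gene driven by its own promoter, so the plasmid is maintained under chloramphenicol selection. A lambda t0 terminator follows the resistance cassette.

The expression unit begins with a T7 promoter immediately followed by a lac operator, then the strong ribosome binding site from phage T7 gene 10 and an ATG start codon. Transcription therefore depends on T7 RNA polymerase supplied by the host strain, and is held in check by lac repressor until relieved with IPTG or lactose. No lacI gene is annotated on the plasmid, so repressor would presumably have to come from the host. The roughly 1.9 kb wild-type insert is annotated as a fragment of the SARS-CoV-2 replicase polyprotein 1a. The functional note attached to that annotation describes nsp10, but this is generic text carried over from the polyprotein database entry. The catalogue fields identify the encoded segment as nsp2, derived from ORF1ab. The listing of E. coli K-12 alongside the virus under species may indicate codon adaptation, though the record does not state this.

According to the catalogue, the backbone supplies a C-terminal StrepII tag preceded by a TEV protease cleavage site, allowing affinity purification and subsequent tag removal. These elements are not separately annotated in the feature table. No terminator is annotated directly downstream of the coding region. The construct is intended for recombinant production of nsp2.
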