Features (pLannotate 1.2.2; 8 found; start..end, strand, type, name):
     24..42      +  promoter       T7 promoter: promoter for bacteriophage T7 RNA polymerase
     43..67      +  protein_bind   lac operator: The lac repressor binds to the lac operator to inhibit transcription in E. coli. This inhibition can be relieved by adding lactose or isopropyl-β-D-thiogalactopyranoside (IPTG). lac repressor encoded by lacI
     82..104     +  RBS            RBS: efficient ribosome binding site from bacteriophage T7 gene 10 (Olins and Rangwala, 1989)
    115..2022    +  CDS            R1A_SARS2 (fragment): Experimental evidence at protein level: Swiss-Prot protein existence level 1. [Non-structural protein 10]: Plays a pivotal role in viral transcription by stimulating both nsp14 3'-5' exoribonuclease and nsp16 2'-O-methyltransferase activities. Therefore plays an essential role in viral mRNAs cap methylation. From Severe acute respiratory syndrome coronavirus 2 (2019-nCoV) (SARS-CoV-2).
   2188..2776    +  rep_origin     ori: high-copy-number ColE1/pMB1/pBR322/pUC origin of replication
   2784..2881    +  promoter       cat promoter: promoter of the E. coli cat gene encoding chloramphenicol acetyltransferase
   2882..3538    +  CDS            cat: CAT_ECOLX - Experimental evidence at protein level: Swiss-Prot protein existence level 1. This enzyme is an effector of chloramphenicol resistance in bacteria. From Escherichia coli. This protein is used as a marker in many commonly used cloning vectors, such as pACYC184.
   3612..3646    +  terminator     lambda t0 terminator: minimal transcription terminator from phage lambda (Scholtissek and Grosse, 1987)
>Addgene plasmid #149257 | pGBW-m4046848 | addgene full sequence | sequence record 297009 | Ginkgo NGS Result
CATCGATCTCGATCCCGCGAAATTAATACGACTCACTATAGGGGAATTGTGAGCGGATAACAATTCCCCT
CTAGAAATAATTTTGTTTAACTTTAAGAAGGAGACTCTTCTATGTACACTCGCTATGTCGATAACAACTT
CTGTGGCCCTGATGGCTACCCTCTTGAGTGCATTAAAGACCTTCTAGCACGTGCTGGTAAAGCTTCATGC
ACTTTGTCCGAACAACTGGACTTTATTGACACTAAGAGGGGTGTATACTGCTGCCGTGAACATGAGCATG
AAATTGCTTGGTACACGGAACGTTCTGAAAAGAGCTATGAATTGCAGACACCTTTTGAAATTAAATTGGC
AAAGAAATTTGACACCTTCAATGGGGAATGTCCAAATTTTGTATTTCCCTTAAATTCCATAATCAAGACT
ATTCAACCAAGGGTTGAAAAGAAAAAGCTTGATGGCTTTATGGGTAGAATTCGATCTGTCTATCCAGTTG
CGTCACCAAATGAATGCAACCAAATGTGCCTTTCAACTCTCATGAAGTGTGATCATTGTGGTGAAACTTC
ATGGCAGACGGGCGATTTTGTTAAAGCCACTTGCGAATTTTGTGGCACTGAGAATTTGACTAAAGAAGGT
GCCACTACTTGTGGTTACTTACCCCAAAATGCTGTTGTTAAAATTTATTGTCCAGCATGTCACAATTCAG
AAGTAGGACCTGAGCATAGTCTTGCCGAATACCATAATGAATCTGGCTTGAAAACCATTCTTCGTAAGGG
TGGTCGCACTATTGCCTTTGGAGGCTGTGTGTTCTCTTATGTTGGTTGCCATAACAAGTGTGCCTATTGG
GTTCCACGTGCTAGCGCTAACATAGGTTGTAACCATACAGGTGTTGTTGGAGAAGGTTCCGAAGGTCTTA
ATGACAACCTTCTTGAAATACTCCAAAAAGAGAAAGTCAACATCAATATTGTTGGTGACTTTAAACTTAA
TGAAGAGATCGCCATTATTTTGGCATCTTTTTCTGCTTCCACAAGTGCTTTTGTGGAAACTGTGAAAGGT
TTGGATTATAAAGCATTCAAACAAATTGTTGAATCCTGTGGTAATTTTAAAGTTACAAAAGGAAAAGCTA
AAAAAGGTGCCTGGAATATTGGTGAACAGAAATCAATACTGAGTCCTCTTTATGCATTTGCATCAGAGGC
TGCTCGTGTTGTACGATCAATTTTCTCCCGCACTCTTGAAACTGCTCAAAATTCTGTGCGTGTTTTACAG
AAGGCCGCTATAACAATACTAGATGGAATTTCACAGTATTCACTGAGACTCATTGATGCTATGATGTTCA
CATCTGATTTGGCTACTAACAATCTAGTTGTAATGGCCTACATTACAGGTGGTGTTGTTCAGTTGACTTC
GCAGTGGCTAACTAACATCTTTGGCACTGTTTATGAAAAACTCAAACCCGTCCTTGATTGGCTTGAAGAG
AAGTTTAAGGAAGGTGTAGAGTTTCTTAGAGACGGTTGGGAAATTGTTAAATTTATCTCAACCTGTGCTT
GTGAAATTGTCGGTGGACAAATTGTCACCTGTGCAAAGGAAATTAAGGAGAGTGTTCAGACATTCTTTAA
GCTTGTAAATAAATTTTTGGCTTTGTGTGCTGACTCTATCATTATTGGTGGAGCTAAACTTAAAGCCTTG
AATTTAGGTGAAACATTTGTCACGCACTCAAAGGGATTGTACAGAAAGTGTGTTAAATCCAGAGAAGAAA
CTGGCCTACTCATGCCTCTAAAAGCCCCAAAAGAAATTATCTTCTTAGAGGGAGAAACACTTCCCACAGA
AGTGTTAACAGAGGAAGTTGTCTTGAAAACTGGTGATTTACAACCATTAGAACAACCTACTAGTGAAGCT
GTTGAAGCTCCATTGGTTGGTACACCAGTTTGTATTAACGGGCTTATGTTGCTCGAAATCAAAGACACAG
AAAAGTACTGTGCCCTTGCACCTAATATGATGGTAACAAACAATACCTTCACACTCAAAGGCGAGAACCT
GTACTTTCAAAGCTGGAGCCATCCGCAGTTTGAAAAATAACCGGCTTATCGGTCAGTTTCACCTGATTTA
CGTAAAAACCCGCTTCGGCGGGTTTTTGCTTTTGGAGGGGCAGAAAGATGAATGACTGTCCACGACGCTA
TACCCAAAAGAAAAAGCTTGAGATCCTTTTTTTCTGCGCGTAATCTGCTGCTTGCAAACAAAAAAACCAC
CGCTACCAGCGGTGGTTTGTTTGCCGGATCAAGAGCTACCAACTCTTTTTCCGAAGGTAACTGGCTTCAG
CAGAGCGCAGATACCAAATACTGTTCTTCTAGTGTAGCCGTAGTTAGGCCACCACTTCAAGAACTCTGTA
GCACCGCCTACATACCTCGCTCTGCTAATCCTGTTACCAGTGGCTGCTGCCAGTGGCGATAAGTCGTGTC
TTACCGGGTTGGACTCAAGACGATAGTTACCGGATAAGGCGCAGCGGTCGGGCTGAACGGGGGGTTCGTG
CACACAGCCCAGCTTGGAGCGAACGACCTACACCGAACTGAGATACCTACAGCGTGAGCTATGAGAAAGC
GCCACGCTTCCCGAAGGGAGAAAGGCGGACAGGTATCCGGTAAGCGGCAGGGTCGGAACAGGAGAGCGCA
CGAGGGAGCTTCCAGGGGGAAACGCCTGGTATCTTTATAGTCCTGTCGGGTTTCGCCACCTCTGACTTGA
GCGTCGATTTTTGTGATGCTCGTCAGGGGGGCGGAGCCTATGGAAATTGATCGGGCACGTAAGAGGTTCC
AACTTTCACCATAATGAAATAAGATCACTACCGGGCGTATTTTTTGAGTTATCGAGATTTTCAGGAGCTA
AGGAAGCTAAAATGGAGAAAAAAATCACTGGATATACCACCGTTGATATATCCCAATGGCATCGTAAAGA
ACATTTTGAGGCATTTCAGTCAGTTGCTCAATGTACCTATAACCAGACCGTTCAGCTGGATATTACGGCC
TTTTTAAAGACCGTAAAGAAAAATAAGCACAAGTTTTATCCGGCCTTTATTCACATTCTTGCCCGCCTGA
TGAATGCTCATCCGGAATTTCGTATGGCAATGAAAGACGGTGAGCTGGTGATATGGGATAGTGTTCACCC
TTGTTACACCGTTTTCCATGAGCAAACTGAAACGTTTTCATCGCTCTGGAGTGAATACCACGACGATTTC
CGGCAGTTTCTACACATATATTCGCAAGATGTGGCGTGTTACGGTGAAAACCTGGCCTATTTCCCTAAAG
GGTTTATTGAGAATATGTTTTTCGTTTCAGCCAATCCCTGGGTGAGTTTCACCAGTTTTGATTTAAACGT
GGCCAATATGGACAACTTCTTCGCCCCCGTTTTCACCATGGGCAAATATTATACGCAAGGCGACAAGGTG
CTGATGCCGCTGGCGATTCAGGTTCATCATGCCGTTTGTGATGGCTTCCATGTCGGCAGAATGCTTAATG
AATTACAACAGTACTGCGATGAGTGGCAGGGCGGGGCGTAATTTGATATCGAGCTCGCTTGGACTCCTGT
TGATAGATCCAGTAATGACCTCAGAACTCCATCTGGATTTGTTCAGAACGCTCGGTTGCCGCCGGGCGTT
TTTTATTGGT
